Addgene plasmid #106777: gh107
Purpose: expression of gRNA targeting B3GALT4
Depositing lab: Eric-Paul Bennett. Depositing organization: University of Copenhagen. Publication: A validated gRNA library for CRISPR/Cas9 targeting of the human glycosyltransferase genome. Narimatsu Y, Joshi HJ, Zhang Y, Gomes C, Chen YH, Lorenzetti F, Furukawa S, Schjoldager K, Hansen L, Clausen H, Bennett EP, Wandall HH. Glycobiology. 2018 Jan 5. pii: 4791732. doi: 10.1093/glycob/cwx101. PubMed 29315387.
Backbone
  Vector backbone: EPB104
  Backbone manufacturer: Eric-Paul Bennett (Addgene plasmid # 68369)
  Backbone size w/o insert (bp): 2376
  Vector type: Mammalian Expression
Growth in bacteria
  Bacterial resistance: Ampicillin, 100 μg/mL
  Growth temperature: 37°C
  Growth strain: DH5alpha
  Copy number: High Copy
Gene/Insert
  Gene/Insert name: B3GALT4
  gRNA/shRNA sequence: GGAAGCTTGCAGTGGTCCCG
  Species: H. sapiens (human)
  Entrez Gene: B3GALT4 (a.k.a. BETA3GALT4, GALT2, GALT4)
  Cloning method: Restriction Enzyme; 5′ cloning site unknown (unknown if destroyed); 3′ cloning site unknown (unknown if destroyed)
  Sequencing primers: 5′ T7NP
Terms and licenses: Academic/Nonprofit Terms; Industry Terms: Not Available to Industry
How to cite: gh107 was a gift from Eric-Paul Bennett (Addgene plasmid # 106777 ; http://n2t.net/addgene:106777 ; RRID:Addgene_106777)
