[The description below was written by a language model from this plasmid's Addgene catalogue record and pLannotate feature annotations shown in this document.]
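Description:
gh107 is a small (about 2.7 kb) mammalian guide RNA expression plasmid built on the EPB104 backbone, carrying a single gRNA directed against human B3GALT4, a glycosyltransferase gene also known as BETA3GALT4, GALT2 or GALT4. It belongs to a validated gRNA library designed for CRISPR/Cas9 targeting of the human glycosyltransferase genes. The plasmid is propagated in E. coli as a high-copy construct through a ColE1/pUC-type origin and is selected with ampicillin via the β-lactamase gene and its native bla promoter.

The functional cassette is compact. A human U6 promoter, which is transcribed by RNA polymerase III and is well suited to producing short, defined, non-polyadenylated RNAs, sits immediately upstream of a short unannotated gap that corresponds in position to the 20-nucleotide B3GALT4 targeting spacer. This is followed by the Streptococcus pyogenes Cas9 guide RNA scaffold. Transcription therefore yields a chimeric single guide RNA that can direct SpCas9 to the B3GALT4 locus. No Cas9 coding sequence, mammalian selection marker or fluorescent reporter is annotated, so the nuclease must be supplied separately, for example from a co-transfected plasmid or a Cas9-expressing cell line.

The remaining annotations are short fragments of lacI, an RSF origin, an M13 origin and lacZα, and they appear to be backbone remnants rather than functional elements. A T7 promoter lies just upstream of the U6 promoter on the circular map, consistent with the T7-region primer listed for sequencing. The cloning sites used to insert the guide are not recorded. The construct is typically used for knockout or editing of B3GALT4 in human cells.
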