Features (pLannotate 1.2.2; 10 found; start..end, strand, type, name):
      1..241     +  promoter       U6 promoter: RNA polymerase III promoter for human U6 snRNA
    270..345     +  misc_RNA       gRNA scaffold: guide RNA scaffold for the Streptococcus pyogenes CRISPR/Cas9 system
    392..439     -  CDS            lacI (fragment): lac repressor; lacI; The lac repressor binds to the lac operator to inhibit transcription in E. coli. This inhibition can be relieved by adding lactose or isopropyl-β-D-thiogalactopyranoside (IPTG).
    476..516     -  rep_origin     RSF ori (fragment): Plasmids containing the RSF 1030 origin of replication can be propagated in E. coli cells that contain additional plasmids with compatible origins.
    594..1182    -  rep_origin     ori: high-copy-number ColE1/pMB1/pBR322/pUC origin of replication
   1353..2213    -  CDS            AmpR: β-lactamase; bla; confers resistance to ampicillin, carbenicillin, and related antibiotics
   2214..2318    -  promoter       AmpR promoter: bla
   2344..2475    -  rep_origin     M13 ori (fragment): M13 bacteriophage origin of replication; arrow indicates direction of (+) strand synthesis
   2496..2652    -  CDS            lacZα (fragment): LacZα fragment of β-galactosidase; lacZ fragment
   2661..2679    +  promoter       T7 promoter: promoter for bacteriophage T7 RNA polymerase
>Addgene plasmid #106777 | gh107 | addgene full sequence | sequence record 242876 | Addgene NGS Result
GAGGGCCTATTTCCCATGATTCCTTCATATTTGCATATACGATACAAGGCTGTTAGAGAGATAATTGGAA
TTAATTTGACTGTAAACACAAAGATATTAGTACAAAATACGTGACGTAGAAAGTAATAATTTCTTGGGTA
GTTTGCAGTTTTAAAATTATGTTTTAAAATGGACTATCATATGCTTACCGTAACTTGAAAGTATTTCGAT
TTCTTGGCTTTATATATCTTGTGGAAAGGACGAAACACCGGAAGCTTGCAGTGGTCCCGGTTTTAGAGCT
AGAAATAGCAAGTTAAAATAAGGCTAGTCCGTTATCAACTTGAAAAAGTGGCACCGAGTCGGTGCTTTTT
TTGGTACCTGGAGCACAAGACTGGCCTCATGGGCCTTCCGCTCACTGCCCGCTTTCCAGTCGGGAAACCT
GTCGTGCCAGCTGCATTAACATGGTCATAGCTGTTTCCTTGCGTATTGGGCGCTCTCCGCTTCCTCGCTC
ACTGACTCGCTGCGCTCGGTCGTTCGGGTAAAGCCTGGGGTGCCTAATGAGCAAAAGGCCAGCAAAAGGC
CAGGAACCGTAAAAAGGCCGCGTTGCTGGCGTTTTTCCATAGGCTCCGCCCCCCTGACGAGCATCACAAA
AATCGACGCTCAAGTCAGAGGTGGCGAAACCCGACAGGACTATAAAGATACCAGGCGTTTCCCCCTGGAA
GCTCCCTCGTGCGCTCTCCTGTTCCGACCCTGCCGCTTACCGGATACCTGTCCGCCTTTCTCCCTTCGGG
AAGCGTGGCGCTTTCTCATAGCTCACGCTGTAGGTATCTCAGTTCGGTGTAGGTCGTTCGCTCCAAGCTG
GGCTGTGTGCACGAACCCCCCGTTCAGCCCGACCGCTGCGCCTTATCCGGTAACTATCGTCTTGAGTCCA
ACCCGGTAAGACACGACTTATCGCCACTGGCAGCAGCCACTGGTAACAGGATTAGCAGAGCGAGGTATGT
AGGCGGTGCTACAGAGTTCTTGAAGTGGTGGCCTAACTACGGCTACACTAGAAGAACAGTATTTGGTATC
TGCGCTCTGCTGAAGCCAGTTACCTTCGGAAAAAGAGTTGGTAGCTCTTGATCCGGCAAACAAACCACCG
CTGGTAGCGGTGGTTTTTTTGTTTGCAAGCAGCAGATTACGCGCAGAAAAAAAGGATCTCAAGAAGATCC
TTTGATCTTTTCTACGGGGTCTGACGCTCAGTGGAACGAAAACTCACGTTAAGGGATTTTGGTCATGAGA
TTATCAAAAAGGATCTTCACCTAGATCCTTTTAAATTAAAAATGAAGTTTTAAATCAATCTAAAGTATAT
ATGAGTAAACTTGGTCTGACAGTTACCAATGCTTAATCAGTGAGGCACCTATCTCAGCGATCTGTCTATT
TCGTTCATCCATAGTTGCCTGACTCCCCGTCGTGTAGATAACTACGATACGGGAGGGCTTACCATCTGGC
CCCAGTGCTGCAATGATACCGCGAGAACCACGCTCACCGGCTCCAGATTTATCAGCAATAAACCAGCCAG
CCGGAAGGGCCGAGCGCAGAAGTGGTCCTGCAACTTTATCCGCCTCCATCCAGTCTATTAATTGTTGCCG
GGAAGCTAGAGTAAGTAGTTCGCCAGTTAATAGTTTGCGCAACGTTGTTGCCATTGCTACAGGCATCGTG
GTGTCACGCTCGTCGTTTGGTATGGCTTCATTCAGCTCCGGTTCCCAACGATCAAGGCGAGTTACATGAT
CCCCCATGTTGTGCAAAAAAGCGGTTAGCTCCTTCGGTCCTCCGATCGTTGTCAGAAGTAAGTTGGCCGC
AGTGTTATCACTCATGGTTATGGCAGCACTGCATAATTCTCTTACTGTCATGCCATCCGTAAGATGCTTT
TCTGTGACTGGTGAGTACTCAACCAAGTCATTCTGAGAATAGTGTATGCGGCGACCGAGTTGCTCTTGCC
CGGCGTCAATACGGGATAATACCGCGCCACATAGCAGAACTTTAAAAGTGCTCATCATTGGAAAACGTTC
TTCGGGGCGAAAACTCTCAAGGATCTTACCGCTGTTGAGATCCAGTTCGATGTAACCCACTCGTGCACCC
AACTGATCTTCAGCATCTTTTACTTTCACCAGCGTTTCTGGGTGAGCAAAAACAGGAAGGCAAAATGCCG
CAAAAAAGGGAATAAGGGCGACACGGAAATGTTGAATACTCATACTCTTCCTTTTTCAATATTATTGAAG
CATTTATCAGGGTTATTGTCTCATGAGCGGATACATATTTGAATGTATTTAGAAAAATAAACAAATAGGG
GTTCCGCGCACATTTCCCCGAAAAGTGCCACCTAAATTGTAAGCGTTAATATTTTGTTAAAATTCGCGTT
AAATTTTTGTTAAATCAGCTCATTTTTTAACCAATAGGCCGAAATCGGCAAAATCCCTTATAAATCAAAA
GAATAGACCGAGATAGGGTTGAGTGGCCGCTACAGGGCGCTCCCATTCGCCATTCAGGCTGCGCAACTGT
TGGGAAGGGCGTTTCGGTGCGGGCCTCTTCGCTATTACGCCAGCTGGCGAAAGGGGGATGTGCTGCAAGG
CGATTAAGTTGGGTAACGCCAGGGTTTTCCCAGTCACGACGTTGTAAAACGACGGCCAGTGAGCGCGACG
TAATACGACTCACTATAGGGCGAATTGGCGGAAGGCCGTCAAGGCCACGTGTCTTGTCCAGAGCTCGATA
TCGAATTTC
